>Addgene plasmid #198213 | pJL1-sfGFP-MOORmut | addgene full sequence | sequence record 393674 | Addgene NGS Result
AGATCAAAGGATCTTCTTGAGATCCTTTTTTTCTGCGCGTAATCTGCTGCTTGCAAACAAAAAAACCACC
GCTACCAGCGGTGGTTTGTTTGCCGGATCAAGAGCTACCAACTCTTTTTCCGAAGGTAACTGGCTTCAGC
AGAGCGCAGATACCAAATACTGTTCTTCTAGTGTAGCCGTAGTTAGGCCACCACTTCAAGAACTCTGTAG
CACCGCCTACATACCTCGCTCTGCTAATCCTGTTACCAGTGGCTGCTGCCAGTGGCGATAAGTCGTGTCT
TACCGGGTTGGACTCAAGACGATAGTTACCGGATAAGGCGCAGCGGTCGGGCTGAACGGGGGGTTCGTGC
ACACAGCCCAGCTTGGAGCGAACGACCTACACCGAACTGAGATACCTACAGCGTGAGCTATGAGAAAGCG
CCACGCTTCCCGAAGGGAGAAAGGCGGACAGGTATCCGGTAAGCGGCAGGGTCGGAACAGGAGAGCGCAC
GAGGGAGCTTCCAGGGGGAAACGCCTGGTATCTTTATAGTCCTGTCGGGTTTCGCCACCTCTGACTTGAG
CGTCGATTTTTGTGATGCTCGTCAGGGGGGCGGAGCCTATGGAAAAACGCCAGCAACGCGATCCCGCGAA
ATTAATACGACTCACTATAGGGAGACCACAACGGTTTCCCTCTAGAAATAATTTTGTTTAACTTTAAGAA
GGAGATATACATATGAGCAAAGGTGAAGAACTGTTTACCGGCGTTGTGCCGATTCTGGTGGAACTGGATG
GCGATGTGAACGGTCACAAATTCAGCGTGCGTGGTGAAGGTGAAGGCGATGCCACGATTGGCAAACTGAC
GCTGAAATTTATCTGCACCACCGGCAAACTGCCGGTGCCGTGGCCGACGCTGGTGACCACCCTGACCTAT
GGCGTTCAGTGTTTTAGTCGCTATCCGGATCACATGAAACGTCACGATTTCTTTAAATCTGCAATGCCGG
AAGGCTATGTGCAGGAACGTACGATTAGCTTTAAAGATGATGGCAAATATAAAACGCGCGCCGTTGTGAA
ATTTGAAGGCGATACCCTGGTGAACCGCATTGAACTGAAAGGCACGGATTTTAAAGAAGATGGCAATATC
CTGGGCCATAAACTGGAATACAACTTTAATAGCCATAATGTTTATATTACGGCGGATAAACAGAAAAATG
GCATCAAAGCGAATTTTACCGTTCGCCATAACGTTGAAGATGGCAGTGTGCAGCTGGCAGATCATTATCA
GCAGAATACCCCGATTGGTGATGGTCCGGTGCTGCTGCCGGATAATCATTATCTGAGCACGCAGACCGTT
CTGTCTAAAGATCCGAACGAAAAAGGCACGCGGGACCACATGGTTCTGCACGAATATGTGAATGCGGCAG
GTATTACGGGCTCTTCTGGAGGGTCTGGCGATCCACGCAATGTGGGTGGGGATTTGGACTGGCCGGCGGC
AGCGGGTGCACCTCAACCCGGTAAACCTCCTCGTCATCACCACCATCATCACTAAGTCGACCGGCTGCTA
ACAAAGCCCGAAAGGAAGCTGAGTTGGCTGCTGCCACCGCTGAGCAATAACTAGCATAACCCCTTGGGGC
CTCTAAACGGGTCTTGAGGGGTTTTTTGCTGAAAGCCAATTCTGATTAGAAAAACTCATCGAGCATCAAA
TGAAACTGCAATTTATTCATATCAGGATTATCAATACCATATTTTTGAAAAAGCCGTTTCTGTAATGAAG
GAGAAAACTCACCGAGGCAGTTCCATAGGATGGCAAGATCCTGGTATCGGTCTGCGATTCCGACTCGTCC
AACATCAATACAACCTATTAATTTCCCCTCGTCAAAAATAAGGTTATCAAGTGAGAAATCACCATGAGTG
ACGACTGAATCCGGTGAGAATGGCAAAAGCTTATGCATTTCTTTCCAGACTTGTTCAACAGGCCAGCCAT
TACGCTCGTCATCAAAATCACTCGCATCAACCAAACCGTTATTCATTCGTGATTGCGCCTGAGCGAGACG
AAATACGCGATCGCTGTTAAAAGGACAATTACAAACAGGAATCGAATGCAACCGGCGCAGGAACACTGCC
AGCGCATCAACAATATTTTCACCTGAATCAGGATATTCTTCTAATACCTGGAATGCTGTTTTCCCGGGGA
TCGCAGTGGTGAGTAACCATGCATCATCAGGAGTACGGATAAAATGCTTGATGGTCGGAAGAGGCATAAA
TTCCGTCAGCCAGTTTAGTCTGACCATCTCATCTGTAACATCATTGGCAACGCTACCTTTGCCATGTTTC
AGAAACAACTCTGGCGCATCGGGCTTCCCATACAATCGATAGATTGTCGCACCTGATTGCCCGACATTAT
CGCGAGCCCATTTATACCCATATAAATCAGCATCCATGTTGGAATTTAATCGCGGCTTCGAGCAAGACGT
TTCCCGTTGAATATGGCTCATAACACCCCTTGTATTACTGTTTATGTAAGCAGACAGTTTTATTGTTCAT
GATGATATATTTTTATCTTGTGCAATGTAACATCAGAGATTTTGAGACACAACGTG
Features (pLannotate 1.2.2; 7 found; start..end, strand, type, name):
     17..605     +  rep_origin     ori: high-copy-number ColE1/pMB1/pBR322/pUC origin of replication
    633..651     +  promoter       T7 promoter: promoter for bacteriophage T7 RNA polymerase
    683..705     +  RBS            RBS: efficient ribosome binding site from bacteriophage T7 gene 10 (Olins and Rangwala, 1989)
    713..1408    +  CDS            Superfolder GFP: Superfolder GFP is a basic (constitutively fluorescent) green fluorescent protein published in 2005, derived from Aequorea victoria. It is reported to be a very rapidly-maturing weak dimer.
   1534..1583    +  CDS            SET1 (fragment): solubility-enhancement tag derived from T7 phage gene 10B
   1591..1638    +  terminator     T7 terminator: transcription terminator for bacteriophage T7 RNA polymerase
   1656..2471    -  CDS            KanR: aminoglycoside phosphotransferase; aph(3')-Ia; confers resistance to kanamycin in bacteria or G418 (Geneticin®) in eukaryotes
