[The description below was written by a language model from this plasmid's Addgene catalogue record and pLannotate feature annotations shown in this document.]
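Description:
pJL1-sfGFP-MOORmut is a compact (about 2.6 kb) bacterial expression plasmid built on the pJL1 backbone, a minimal T7-driven vector. It is propagated in E. coli at high copy from a ColE1/pUC-type origin of replication and selected with kanamycin through an aminoglycoside phosphotransferase (KanR) gene encoded on the opposite strand from the expression cassette.

The cassette consists of a T7 promoter, the efficient ribosome binding site from bacteriophage T7 gene 10, the sfGFP_MOORmut open reading frame (an 813 bp insert assembled by Gibson cloning), and a T7 terminator, so transcription depends on a supply of T7 RNA polymerase. The encoded protein is superfolder GFP, a rapidly maturing, constitutively fluorescent Aequorea victoria derivative, extended at its C-terminus by a 32-amino-acid segment carrying a mutated, non-permissible version of the minimum optimal O-linked recognition site (MOORmut), followed by a 6x-His tag for detection or affinity purification. The automated annotation does not call the MOORmut or His-tag segments. It does flag a short fragment resembling a T7 gene 10B-derived solubility tag just upstream of the terminator, which probably reflects residual T7-derived vector sequence rather than a functional fusion partner.

Because the recognition site is mutated so that it cannot be glycosylated, the construct most plausibly serves as a negative-control acceptor protein alongside a version with a permissible MOOR site. The associated publication concerns cell-free glycoprotein synthesis and the enrichment of native membrane vesicles, which suggests use as a template in cell-free reactions testing O-linked glycosylation, with sfGFP fluorescence reporting protein yield.
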