Addgene plasmid #198213: pJL1-sfGFP-MOORmut
Purpose: pJL1 plasmid encoding superfolder GFP modified at the C-terminus with 32 amino acids containing a non-permissible minimum optimal O-linked recognition site (MOORmut) followed by a 6x-His tag
Depositing lab: Michael Jewett. Depositing organization: Northwestern University. Publication: Improving cell-free glycoprotein synthesis by characterizing and enriching native membrane vesicles. Hershewe JM, Warfel KF, Iyer SM, Peruzzi JA, Sullivan CJ, Roth EW, DeLisa MP, Kamat NP, Jewett MC. Nat Commun. 2021 Apr 22;12(1):2363. doi: 10.1038/s41467-021-22329-3. PubMed 33888690.
Backbone
  Vector backbone: pJL1
  Backbone size w/o insert (bp): 1763
  Total vector size (bp): 2576
  Vector type: Bacterial Expression
Growth in bacteria
  Bacterial resistance: Kanamycin, 50 μg/mL
  Growth temperature: 37°C
  Growth strain: DH5alpha
  Copy number: High Copy
Gene/Insert
  Gene/Insert name: sfGFP_MOORmut
  Insert size (bp): 813
  Promoter: T7
  Tag / fusion protein: 6x His Tag (C terminal on insert); mutated (non-permissible) MOORmut glycosylation tag (C terminal on insert)
  Cloning method: Gibson Cloning
  Sequencing primers: 5′ TAATACGACTCACTATAGGG; 3′ GCTAGTTATTGCTCAGCGG
Terms and licenses: Academic/Nonprofit Terms; Industry Terms: Not Available to Industry
How to cite: pJL1-sfGFP-MOORmut was a gift from Michael Jewett (Addgene plasmid # 198213 ; http://n2t.net/addgene:198213 ; RRID:Addgene_198213)
